>Addgene plasmid #112821 | pRPB1-CTD10 | addgene full sequence | sequence record 217191 | Addgene NGS Result
GACGAAAGGGCCTCGTGATACGCCTATTTTTATAGGTTAATGTCATGATAATAATGGTTTCTTAGGACGG
ATCGCTTGCCTGTAACTTACACGCGCCTCGTATCTTTTAATGATGGAATAATTTGGGAATTTACTCTGTG
TTTATTTATTTTTATGTTTTGTATTTGGATTTTAGAAAGTAAATAAAGAAGGTAGAAGAGTTACGGAATG
AAGAAAAAAAAATAAACAAAGGTTTAAAAAATTTCAACAAAAAGCGTACTTTACATATATATTTATTAGA
CAAGAAAAGCAGATTAAATAGATATACATTCGATTAACGATAAGTAAAATGTAAAATCACAGGATTTTCG
TGTGTGGTCTTCTACACAGACAAGATGAAACAATTCGGCATTAATACCTGAGAGCAGGAAGAGCAAGATA
AAAGGTAGTATTTGTTGGCGATCCCCCTAGAGTCTTTTACATCTTCGGAAAACAAAAACTATTTTTTCTT
TAATTTCTTTTTTTACTTTCTATTTTTAATTTATATATTTATATTAAAAAATTTAAATTATAATTATTTT
TATAGCACGTGATGAAAAGGACCCAGGTGGCACTTTTCGGGGAAATGTGCGCGGAACCCCTATTTGTTTA
TTTTTCTAAATACATTCAAATATGTATCCGCTCATGAGACAATAACCCTGATAAATGCTTCAATAATATT
GAAAAAGGAAGAGTATGAGTATTCAACATTTCCGTGTCGCCCTTATTCCCTTTTTTGCGGCATTTTGCCT
TCCTGTTTTTGCTCACCCAGAAACGCTGGTGAAAGTAAAAGATGCTGAAGATCAGTTGGGTGCACGAGTG
GGTTACATCGAACTGGATCTCAACAGCGGTAAGATCCTTGAGAGTTTTCGCCCCGAAGAACGTTTTCCAA
TGATGAGCACTTTTAAAGTTCTGCTATGTGGCGCGGTATTATCCCGTATTGACGCCGGGCAAGAGCAACT
CGGTCGCCGCATACACTATTCTCAGAATGACTTGGTTGAGTACTCACCAGTCACAGAAAAGCATCTTACG
GATGGCATGACAGTAAGAGAATTATGCAGTGCTGCCATAACCATGAGTGATAACACTGCGGCCAACTTAC
TTCTGACAACGATCGGAGGACCGAAGGAGCTAACCGCTTTTTTGCACAACATGGGGGATCATGTAACTCG
CCTTGATCGTTGGGAACCGGAGCTGAATGAAGCCATACCAAACGACGAGCGTGACACCACGATGCCTGTA
GCAATGGCAACAACGTTGCGCAAACTATTAACTGGCGAACTACTTACTCTAGCTTCCCGGCAACAATTAA
TAGACTGGATGGAGGCGGATAAAGTTGCAGGACCACTTCTGCGCTCGGCCCTTCCGGCTGGCTGGTTTAT
TGCTGATAAATCTGGAGCCGGTGAGCGTGGGTCTCGCGGTATCATTGCAGCACTGGGGCCAGATGGTAAG
CCCTCCCGTATCGTAGTTATCTACACGACGGGGAGTCAGGCAACTATGGATGAACGAAATAGACAGATCG
CTGAGATAGGTGCCTCACTGATTAAGCATTGGTAACTGTCAGACCAAGTTTACTCATATATACTTTAGAT
TGATTTAAAACTTCATTTTTAATTTAAAAGGATCTAGGTGAAGATCCTTTTTGATAATCTCATGACCAAA
ATCCCTTAACGTGAGTTTTCGTTCCACTGAGCGTCAGACCCCGTAGAAAAGATCAAAGGATCTTCTTGAG
ATCCTTTTTTTCTGCGCGTAATCTGCTGCTTGCAAACAAAAAAACCACCGCTACCAGCGGTGGTTTGTTT
GCCGGATCAAGAGCTACCAACTCTTTTTCCGAAGGTAACTGGCTTCAGCAGAGCGCAGATACCAAATACT
GTTCTTCTAGTGTAGCCGTAGTTAGGCCACCACTTCAAGAACTCTGTAGCACCGCCTACATACCTCGCTC
TGCTAATCCTGTTACCAGTGGCTGCTGCCAGTGGCGATAAGTCGTGTCTTACCGGGTTGGACTCAAGACG
ATAGTTACCGGATAAGGCGCAGCGGTCGGGCTGAACGGGGGGTTCGTGCACACAGCCCAGCTTGGAGCGA
ACGACCTACACCGAACTGAGATACCTACAGCGTGAGCTATGAGAAAGCGCCACGCTTCCCGAAGGGAGAA
AGGCGGACAGGTATCCGGTAAGCGGCAGGGTCGGAACAGGAGAGCGCACGAGGGAGCTTCCAGGGGGAAA
CGCCTGGTATCTTTATAGTCCTGTCGGGTTTCGCCACCTCTGACTTGAGCGTCGATTTTTGTGATGCTCG
TCAGGGGGGCGGAGCCTATGGAAAAACGCCAGCAACGCGGCCTTTTTACGGTTCCTGGCCTTTTGCTGGC
CTTTTGCTCACATGTTCTTTCCTGCGTTATCCCCTGATTCTGTGGATAACCGTATTACCGCCTTTGAGTG
AGCTGATACCGCTCGCCGCAGCCGAACGACCGAGCGCAGCGAGTCAGTGAGCGAGGAAGCGGAAGAGCGC
CCAATACGCAAACCGCCTCTCCCCGCGCGTTGGCCGATTCATTAATGCAGCTGGCACGACAGGTTTCCCG
ACTGGAAAGCGGGCAGTGAGCGCAACGCAATTAATGTGAGTTAGCTCACTCATTAGGCACCCCAGGCTTT
ACACTTTATGCTTCCGGCTCGTATGTTGTGTGGAATTGTGAGCGGATAACAATTTCACACAGGAAACAGC
TATGACCATGATTACGCCAAGCGCGCGGGTTGCGCGTCTCGAGGAGCGTGCAGCACCATTCACCGCCAGC
TTTGTATCGTCCTTTAGAGTGCAGCAAGAACATTAATTGCTCTCACAGAGGTATCATAAGAACATCCGAT
TCGTTCATTAACTGAAATCATATCTGTGTTGTTCTGATCGACTCTCTTTGTTAGTTTTATCTTCCATTTT
TTTTTATTCCTTTCATTTTCCAATAAAATTTGAACAGGATCGATATAAACAGATAAAAACCCTCCAAAGT
TAACCATTTGTTTATATTTGCTTTTCTGCATAAGTTTTCCTAGCGAATTCCCTGATCAACTTTCAAGGAA
AACTAAAACTACTGTATTATAAGAGGTTTTTTTTTTCATTCCAGATTAATTTTGAAATACGATATCCTCA
AGTTTATCTACCAGAATATTTGACTAAGAAATCAAACTCTGTTAATAATAATATAATTATAAAAACCTCA
ACTAGAAACTCCAAAAAAAAAAATTTACCATTTTTTACTTTCTATCCTTGTTAACCAAATTTCAAAAAAA
TTTTACCTTTTCTTTTTCCAGAAGAGGGACCAATCATAAAGATAGCAATAACACTTTACCCCAAAATATA
AATCAGACATGGTAGGACAACAGTATTCTAGTGCTCCACTCCGTACAGTAAAAGAGGTCCAATTCGGTCT
TTTCTCACCTGAAGAAGTTAGAGCAATCAGTGTGGCCAAAATTAGATTTCCAGAGACAATGGATGAAACC
CAGACGAGAGCGAAAATTGGTGGTCTAAACGACCCTAGGTTAGGCTCTATTGATCGTAATCTGAAGTGTC
AAACTTGTCAAGAGGGTATGAACGAATGTCCTGGTCATTTTGGTCACATAGATTTAGCAAAACCTGTATT
TCATGTTGGTTTTATTGCCAAAATTAAGAAAGTATGTGAGTGTGTCTGTATGCACTGTGGTAAGCTATTA
CTGGATGAACATAATGAATTAATGAGACAAGCTCTAGCAATCAAAGACAGTAAAAAAAGGTTTGCTGCAA
TTTGGACTTTATGTAAAACAAAAATGGTCTGCGAAACAGATGTCCCTTCTGAAGATGATCCTACTCAGCT
CGTATCAAGGGGAGGTTGTGGTAATACACAGCCTACAATTCGTAAGGATGGGTTGAAATTAGTTGGTAGT
TGGAAAAAAGATAGAGCCACGGGGGATGCGGATGAACCAGAACTAAGAGTTTTAAGTACGGAGGAAATCT
TGAATATTTTTAAGCATATCTCAGTAAAAGACTTCACTAGTTTGGGTTTCAACGAAGTTTTTTCTCGTCC
AGAATGGATGATTTTAACATGCCTTCCTGTCCCACCACCACCGGTGCGTCCATCCATTTCCTTCAATGAA
TCTCAAAGAGGTGAGGATGATTTAACCTTTAAACTTGCTGATATTTTAAAAGCTAATATTAGTTTGGAAA
CACTAGAGCATAACGGTGCTCCACATCATGCTATTGAAGAAGCAGAGAGTTTATTACAATTTCATGTTGC
CACTTATATGGATAATGATATTGCTGGTCAACCACAAGCTCTTCAAAAGTCCGGCCGTCCCGTTAAATCT
ATTCGTGCTCGTTTGAAGGGTAAAGAGGGTCGTATCAGAGGTAATTTAATGGGTAAGCGTGTGGATTTTT
CGGCAAGAACTGTTATTTCTGGTGATCCTAATTTGGAATTAGACCAAGTCGGTGTTCCAAAATCTATTGC
CAAGACTTTAACATACCCAGAAGTGGTCACACCATATAACATAGATCGTCTGACGCAACTTGTTAGGAAT
GGACCAAATGAGCACCCCGGTGCCAAATACGTCATTCGTGATAGCGGAGACCGTATAGATTTAAGATACA
GTAAAAGGGCAGGTGATATTCAATTACAGTATGGGTGGAAAGTTGAACGTCATATTATGGACAATGATCC
AGTTTTATTCAACCGTCAACCTTCGTTGCACAAAATGTCCATGATGGCCCACAGAGTAAAAGTTATTCCA
TATTCTACATTTAGATTGAATTTGTCCGTTACATCTCCATACAATGCCGATTTCGACGGTGACGAAATGA
ATCTTCACGTTCCTCAGTCTGAGGAAACAAGGGCGGAACTTTCTCAATTATGTGCTGTTCCTCTGCAAAT
TGTTTCACCACAATCTAACAAACCTTGTATGGGTATTGTTCAAGATACTTTGTGTGGTATTCGTAAACTG
ACATTAAGAGATACATTTATAGAACTTGATCAAGTTTTGAATATGCTTTATTGGGTTCCAGATTGGGATG
GTGTTATTCCGACACCTGCAATTATCAAGCCCAAACCTTTGTGGTCCGGTAAACAAATCTTGTCTGTGGC
TATCCCAAACGGTATTCATTTACAACGTTTTGATGAGGGCACTACTCTGCTTTCTCCAAAGGATAATGGT
ATGCTTATTATTGACGGTCAAATCATTTTTGGTGTAGTAGAGAAAAAAACCGTTGGTTCCTCCAATGGTG
GTTTAATTCATGTTGTTACGAGAGAAAAGGGACCTCAAGTTTGTGCTAAGTTGTTTGGTAACATACAGAA
AGTTGTTAACTTTTGGTTACTACATAATGGGTTTTCAACAGGTATTGGTGATACCATTGCGGACGGCCCA
ACAATGAGGGAAATTACAGAGACAATTGCAGAGGCTAAAAAGAAAGTTTTGGATGTTACGAAAGAAGCCC
AGGCAAACTTATTGACTGCTAAACATGGTATGACTCTCCGTGAGTCTTTTGAGGATAACGTTGTTCGGTT
CCTAAATGAAGCAAGAGATAAGGCAGGTCGTTTAGCTGAAGTCAATTTGAAAGATTTGAACAATGTGAAA
CAAATGGTTATGGCAGGTTCCAAGGGTTCATTTATTAATATCGCGCAAATGTCAGCTTGTGTAGGACAGC
AATCTGTTGAAGGTAAACGTATTGCTTTTGGGTTCGTTGATCGTACCTTACCTCATTTCTCTAAAGATGA
TTACTCCCCAGAGTCTAAAGGTTTTGTTGAGAACTCATATTTGAGAGGTTTGACCCCACAAGAATTTTTT
TTCCATGCAATGGGTGGTCGTGAAGGTCTTATCGATACCGCCGTCAAAACAGCCGAAACAGGTTATATTC
AACGTCGTTTAGTGAAAGCTCTAGAAGATATCATGGTTCATTACGATAACACCACAAGAAACTCATTGGG
TAACGTTATTCAGTTTATTTATGGTGAAGATGGTATGGATGCTGCGCATATTGAAAAGCAATCGCTAGAT
ACTATTGGTGGCTCCGATGCAGCTTTTGAAAAGAGATACAGAGTTGATTTATTGAATACAGACCATACCC
TTGATCCCTCACTATTGGAATCCGGATCTGAGATACTTGGCGATTTGAAACTTCAAGTTCTCCTGGATGA
AGAATACAAACAATTAGTGAAAGATCGTAAATTTTTGAGGGAAGTTTTTGTTGATGGTGAAGCAAACTGG
CCATTACCAGTCAACATAAGACGTATTATTCAAAATGCTCAACAAACTTTCCACATAGATCATACGAAAC
CATCTGATTTAACAATCAAAGACATCGTTCTTGGTGTAAAGGATTTGCAAGAAAACTTATTAGTGTTGCG
TGGTAAGAATGAAATTATACAAAATGCCCAGCGAGATGCAGTTACATTGTTCTGCTGTTTATTACGTTCC
CGTTTGGCCACACGTAGAGTTCTACAAGAGTACAGACTAACAAAACAGGCATTCGATTGGGTATTAAGTA
ATATCGAGGCACAATTCCTCCGTTCTGTTGTTCACCCTGGTGAAATGGTTGGTGTTCTAGCAGCCCAATC
CATTGGTGAACCAGCCACACAAATGACCCTTAACACCTTCCATTTTGCTGGTGTTGCTTCCAAAAAAGTT
ACTTCTGGTGTCCCCCGTTTAAAGGAAATTTTGAATGTGGCCAAAAACATGAAAACCCCTTCCTTGACTG
TATACTTAGAGCCTGGTCATGCTGCCGATCAAGAACAAGCGAAGTTGATCAGATCTGCTATCGAGCATAC
CACTTTAAAGAGTGTCACTATTGCTTCAGAAATTTACTATGATCCTGATCCACGTTCCACAGTTATTCCA
GAAGATGAAGAAATTATCCAACTTCATTTCTCATTATTGGATGAAGAGGCTGAACAATCTTTTGACCAAC
AATCACCTTGGTTATTACGTCTGGAACTGGATCGTGCAGCAATGAATGATAAAGACTTAACAATGGGTCA
GGTTGGTGAAAGAATCAAGCAAACATTCAAAAATGATTTGTTTGTTATCTGGTCTGAAGACAACGATGAG
AAGTTGATCATCCGTTGTCGTGTTGTTCGTCCAAAGTCACTAGATGCTGAGACTGAAGCAGAAGAAGATC
ATATGTTGAAGAAAATTGAGAACACAATGTTAGAGAATATTACATTACGTGGTGTAGAGAACATCGAGCG
TGTTGTCATGATGAAATATGACCGTAAAGTACCAAGTCCAACTGGTGAATACGTTAAGGAACCTGAATGG
GTGTTGGAAACAGATGGTGTTAACTTATCTGAAGTTATGACTGTTCCTGGTATCGACCCAACCAGAATCT
ATACCAACTCCTTCATTGATATAATGGAAGTTCTAGGTATTGAAGCTGGTCGTGCAGCCTTGTATAAAGA
AGTTTACAATGTTATTGCTTCTGATGGTTCGTATGTTAACTACCGTCATATGGCTTTGTTAGTCGATGTT
ATGACAACCCAAGGTGGCTTAACTTCTGTTACTCGTCATGGTTTCAACAGATCAAATACAGGTGCCTTAA
TGAGATGTTCATTTGAAGAAACTGTCGAAATTTTGTTTGAAGCTGGTGCTTCAGCCGAATTAGATGATTG
TCGTGGTGTTTCGGAAAATGTCATTCTTGGTCAAATGGCTCCAATCGGTACCGGTGCATTTGATGTGATG
ATCGATGAGGAGTCACTGGTAAAATACATGCCAGAACAAAAAATAACTGAGATTGAAGACGGACAAGATG
GTGGCGTCACACCATACAGTAACGAAAGTGGTTTGGTCAATGCAGATCTTGACGTTAAAGATGAGCTAAT
GTTTTCACCTCTGGTTGATTCGGGTTCAAATGACGCTATGGCTGGAGGATTTACAGCGTACGGTGGTGCT
GATTATGGTGAAGCCACGTCTCCATTTGGTGCTTATGGTGAAGCACCTACATCTCCCGGGTTTGGAGTCT
TGACACCAGGCTTTTCTCCGACGTCTCCTAGTTACAGCCCAACCTCACCTTCATATTCTCCGACGTCTCC
TAGTTACAGCCCAACCTCACCTTCATATTCTCCGACGTCTCCTAGTTACAGCCCAACCTCACCTTCATAT
TCTCCGACGTCTCCTAGTTACAGCCCAACCTCACCTTCATATTCTCCGACGTCTCCTGACTACAAAGACC
ATGACGGTGATTATAAAGATCATGACATCAACTACAAGGATGACGATGACAAGTGAGCTCGTATATCATC
CTTACGTATTTGACGTTATTACATTATATATAGTTTCTCAAATAATATTTCTAGTTTATTTTTGTATCAT
AATAAAAACGTATACCAAATATACCATTATTTTTCATAGCATTATGGTAGGGATAGGGAATCAAGTAACT
AATTTATATCCGCAGAGCATTGGGAAAACCAACGGCGCTAGTAAATGCATTTAAATTACGTCCGTCCAAC
TTCTAAGCTTCAAGTGGTAGACTCTTAACTCTGAACCTTTTTAGCAATTAAGCTCTTGAAGATATCAAAA
GTGTTACCGTCCGGCTGTAAATTATAAACGTTTCCTGTAAATTGAGTGGAACTACCGCTTACCAATTCTT
TTGCAATCAGTAAACCGTAGTCTTCCGTGATACCAGTAATCATGGCTTGCGTATTTCCGTGATCTGGTAA
TGTTACTATTTGGTTACTATGTAACCACAACTCATAATAACTTGGCAATATTTCCGCAGCTCCGTAGTTA
ATAAACTGTTTTAATATGACCTCAAGGTTATTCATATAGAGTGCCTGCGGGCCCGATCCCGATATCCAGG
CCTCCCGATATCCAGGCCTCAGCTTAGCCTAGAACTGTGGGAATACTCAGGTATCGTAAGATGCAAGAGT
TCGAATCTCTTAGCAACCATTATTTTTTTCCTCAACATAACGAGAACACACAGGGGCGCTATCGCACAGA
ATCAAATTCGATGACTGGAAATTTTTTGTTAATTTCAGAGGTCGCCTGACGCATATACCTTTTTCAACTG
AAAAATTGGGAGAAAAAGGAAAGGTGAGAGCGCCGGAACCGGCTTTTCATATAGAATAGAGAAGCGTTCA
TGACTAAATGCTTGCATCACAATACTTGAAGTTGACAATATTATTTAAGGACCTATTGTTTTTTCCAATA
GGTGGTTAGCAATCGTCTTACTTTCTAACTTTTCTTACCTTTTACATTTCAGCAATATATATATATATTT
CAAGGATATACCATTCTAATGTCTGCCCCTAAGAAGATCGTCGTTTTGCCAGGTGACCACGTTGGTCAAG
AAATCACAGCCGAAGCCATTAAGGTTCTTAAAGCTATTTCTGATGTTCGTTCCAATGTCAAGTTCGATTT
CGAAAATCATTTAATTGGTGGTGCTGCTATCGATGCTACAGGTGTTCCACTTCCAGATGAGGCGCTGGAA
GCCTCCAAGAAGGCTGATGCCGTTTTGTTAGGTGCTGTGGGTGGTCCTAAATGGGGTACAGGTAGTGTTA
GACCTGAACAAGGTTTACTAAAAATCCGTAAAGAACTTCAATTGTACGCCAACTTAAGACCATGTAACTT
TGCATCCGACTCTCTTTTAGACTTATCTCCAATCAAGCCACAATTTGCTAAAGGTACTGACTTCGTTGTT
GTCAGAGAATTAGTGGGAGGTATTTACTTTGGTAAGAGAAAGGAAGACGATGGTGATGGTGTCGCTTGGG
ATAGTGAACAATACACCGTTCCAGAAGTGCAAAGAATCACAAGAATGGCCGCTTTCATGGCCCTACAACA
TGAGCCACCATTGCCTATTTGGTCCTTGGATAAAGCTAATGTTTTGGCCTCTTCAAGATTATGGAGAAAA
ACTGTGGAGGAAACCATCAAGAACGAATTTCCTACATTGAAGGTTCAACATCAATTGATTGATTCTGCCG
CCATGATCCTAGTTAAGAACCCAACCCACCTAAATGGTATTATAATCACCAGCAACATGTTTGGTGATAT
CATCTCCGATGAAGCCTCCGTTATCCCAGGTTCCTTGGGTTTGTTGCCATCTGCGTCCTTGGCCTCTTTG
CCAGACAAGAACACCGCATTTGGTTTGTACGAACCATGCCACGGTTCTGCTCCAGATTTGCCAAAGAATA
AGGTCAACCCTATCGCCACTATCTTGTCTGCTGCAATGATGTTGAAATTGTCATTGAACTTGCCTGAAGA
AGGTAAGGCCATTGAAGATGCAGTTAAAAAGGTTTTGGATGCAGGTATCAGAACTGGTGATTTAGGTGGT
TCCAACAGTACCACCGAAGTCGGTGATGCTGTCGCCGAAGAAGTTAAGAAAATCCTTGCTTAAAAAGATT
CTCTTTTTTTATGATATTTGTACATAAACTTTATAAATGAAATTCATAATAGAAACGACACGAAATTACA
AAATGGAATATGTTCATAGGGTAGACGAAACTATATACGCAATCTACATACATTTATCAAGAAGGAGAAA
AAGGAGGATGTAAAGGAATACAGGTAAGCAAATTGATACTAATGGCTCAACGTGATAAGGAAAAAGAATT
GCACTTTAACATTAATATTGACAAGGAGGAGGGCACCACACAAAAAGTTAGGTGTAACAGAAAATCATGA
AACTATGATTCCTAATTTATATATTGGAGGATTTTCTCTAAAAAAAAAAAAATACAACAAATAAAAAACA
CTCAATGACCTGACCATTTGATGGAGTTTAAGTCAATACCTTCTTGAACCATTTCCCATAATGGTGAAAG
TTCCCTCAAGAATTTTACTCTGTCAGAAACGGCCTTAACGACGTAGTCGATATGGTGCACTCTCAGTACA
ATCTGCTCTGATGCCGCATAGTTAAGCCAGCCCCGACACCCGCCAACACCCGCTGACGCGCCCTGACGGG
CTTGTCTGCTCCCGGCATCCGCTTACAGACAAGCTGTGACCGTCTCCGGGAGCTGCATGTGTCAGAGGTT
TTCACCGTCATCACCGAAACGCGCGA
Features (pLannotate 1.2.2; 16 found; start..end, strand, type, name):
     70..573     -  misc_feature   CEN/ARS: S. cerevisiae CEN6 centromere fused to an autonomously replicating sequence
    610..714     +  promoter       AmpR promoter: bla
    715..1575    +  CDS            AmpR: β-lactamase; bla; confers resistance to ampicillin, carbenicillin, and related antibiotics
   1746..2334    +  rep_origin     ori: high-copy-number ColE1/pMB1/pBR322/pUC origin of replication
   2517..2609    +  CDS            lacI (fragment): lac repressor; lacI; The lac repressor binds to the lac operator to inhibit transcription in E. coli. This inhibition can be relieved by adding lactose or isopropyl-β-D-thiogalactopyranoside (IPTG).
   2622..2643    +  protein_bind   CAP binding site: CAP binding activates transcription in the presence of cAMP. E. coli catabolite activator protein
   2658..2688    +  promoter       lac promoter: promoter for the E. coli lac operon
   2692..2714    +  protein_bind   lac operator (fragment): The lac repressor binds to the lac operator to inhibit transcription in E. coli. This inhibition can be relieved by adding lactose or isopropyl-β-D-thiogalactopyranoside (IPTG). lac repressor encoded by lacI
   3369..7979    +  CDS            RPO21 (fragment): RPB1_YEAST - Also known as RPB1, RPB220, SUA8. Experimental evidence at protein level: Swiss-Prot protein existence level 1. DNA-dependent RNA polymerase catalyzes the transcription of DNA into RNA using the four ribonucleoside triphosphates as substrates. Largest and catalytic component of RNA polymerase II which synthesizes mRNA precursors and many functional non-coding RNAs. Forms the polymerase active center together with the second largest subunit. Pol II is the central component of the basal RNA polymerase II transcription machinery. During a transcription cycle, Pol II, general transcri
   8178..8243    +  CDS            3xFLAG: three tandem FLAG® epitope tags, followed by an enterokinase cleavage site
   8498..8797    -  CDS            BPL1 (fragment): BPL1_YEAST - Also known as ACC2. Experimental evidence at protein level: Swiss-Prot protein existence level 1. Post-translational modification of specific protein by attachment of biotin. Acts on various carboxylases such as acetyl-CoA- carboxylase, pyruvate carboxylase, propionyl CoA carboxylase, and 3- methylcrotonyl CoA carboxylase. From Saccharomyces cerevisiae (strain ATCC 204508 / S288c) (Baker's yeast).
   8853..9258    +  promoter       LEU2 promoter: S. cerevisiae LEU2
   9259..10350   +  CDS            LEU2: LEU3_YEAST - Experimental evidence at protein level: Swiss-Prot protein existence level 1. Catalyzes the oxidation of 3-carboxy-2-hydroxy-4- methylpentanoate (3-isopropylmalate) to 3-carboxy-4-methyl-2- oxopentanoate. The product decarboxylates to 4-methyl-2 oxopentanoate. From Saccharomyces cerevisiae (strain ATCC 204508 / S288c) (Baker's yeast).
  10715..10831   -  CDS            NFS1 (fragment): NFS1_YEAST - Also known as SPL1 From Saccharomyces cerevisiae (strain ATCC 204508 / S288c) (Baker's yeast).
  10830..10880   -  misc_feature   bom (fragment): basis of mobility region from pBR322
  10982..1       -  CDS            rop (fragment) (across the origin): Rop protein, which maintains plasmids at low copy number; rop
