[The description below was written by a language model from this plasmid's Addgene catalogue record and pLannotate feature annotations shown in this document.]
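Description:
pRPB1-CTD10 is a yeast expression plasmid carrying the Saccharomyces cerevisiae RPB1 (RPO21) gene, which encodes the largest, catalytic subunit of RNA polymerase II, with a shortened C-terminal domain (CTD). The catalogue entry describes it as pSMF2 with 10 CTD repeats, built on the pJMD2 backbone. Repeats 11–26 are deleted and the remaining repeats have identical sequence. The gene was inserted between XmaI and SacI sites, both retained, and is expressed from its native promoter. In the annotated sequence, the RPO21 coding region is followed a short distance downstream by a 3xFLAG epitope, which would be expected to tag the protein for detection or immunopurification, although the record does not explicitly confirm an in-frame fusion. A small BPL1 fragment downstream, and an NFS1 fragment beyond LEU2, probably represent yeast genomic DNA carried along with the cloned genes.

The plasmid is a shuttle vector. A CEN6/ARS element gives stable, low-copy maintenance in yeast, and LEU2 with its own promoter allows selection by leucine prototrophy. In E. coli it replicates from a ColE1/pUC-type origin and is selected with ampicillin through β-lactamase. Remnants of lac regulatory elements, bom and rop are backbone leftovers. The catalogue also lists gentamicin as a selectable marker, but no corresponding resistance gene appears in the feature table. The listed total size (about 6 kb) also disagrees with the sequenced record of about 11 kb, which fits better with a 5.2 kb insert in a 5.3 kb backbone. The associated publication concerns DNA instability and maintenance of CTD repeat length, so the construct probably serves to test how a truncated CTD behaves in yeast.
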