Addgene plasmid #112821: pRPB1-CTD10
Purpose: pSMF2 with 10 CTD repeats
Depositing lab: Stephen Fuchs. Depositing organization: Tufts University. Publication: DNA Instability Maintains the Repeat Length of the Yeast RNA Polymerase II C-terminal Domain. Morrill SA, Exner AE, Babokhov M, Reinfeld BI, Fuchs SM. J Biol Chem. 2016 May 27;291(22):11540-50. doi: 10.1074/jbc.M115.696252. Epub 2016 Mar 29. PubMed 27026700.
Backbone
  Vector backbone: pJMD2
  Backbone size w/o insert (bp): 5345
  Total vector size (bp): 5957
  Vector type: Yeast Expression
  Selectable markers: Gentamicin, LEU2
Growth in bacteria
  Bacterial resistance: Ampicillin, 100 μg/mL
  Growth temperature: 37°C
  Growth strain: DH5alpha
  Copy number: Unknown
Gene/Insert
  Gene/Insert name: RPB1 (alt name: RPO21)
  Species: S. cerevisiae (budding yeast)
  Insert size (bp): 5200
  Mutation: CTD repeats have identical sequence, deleted repeats 11-26
  Entrez Gene: RPO21 (a.k.a. YDL140C, RPB1, RPB220, SIT1, SUA8)
  Promoter: Native promoter
  Cloning method: Restriction Enzyme; 5′ cloning site Xma1 (not destroyed); 3′ cloning site Sac1 (not destroyed)
  Sequencing primers: 5′ GATCGATGAGGAGTCACTGG; 3′ TTTACTAGCGCCGTTGGTTT
Terms and licenses: Academic/Nonprofit Terms; Industry Terms: Not Available to Industry
How to cite: pRPB1-CTD10 was a gift from Stephen Fuchs (Addgene plasmid # 112821 ; http://n2t.net/addgene:112821 ; RRID:Addgene_112821)
